Addgene plasmid #209921: pPBbsr2-miRFP703-eDHFR(69K6)-cRaf
Purpose: Mammalian expression of cRaf fused to miRFP703-eDHFR(69K6)
Depositing lab: Michiyuki Matsuda. Depositing organization: Kyoto University, Graduate School of Biostudies. Publication: Low-affinity ligands of the epidermal growth factor receptor are long-range signal transmitters in collective cell migration of epithelial cells. Deguchi E, Lin S, Hirayama D, Matsuda K, Tanave A, Sumiyama K, Tsukiji S, Otani T, Furuse M, Sorkin A, Matsuda M, Terai K. Cell Rep. 2024 Nov 14;43(11):114986. doi: 10.1016/j.celrep.2024.114986. PubMed 39546398.
Backbone
  Vector backbone: pPBbsr2
  Backbone size w/o insert (bp): 6800
  Total vector size (bp): 10342
  Vector type: Mammalian Expression
  Selectable markers: Blasticidin
Growth in bacteria
  Bacterial resistance: Ampicillin, 100 μg/mL
  Growth temperature: 37°C
  Growth strain: DH5alpha
  Copy number: Unknown
Gene/Insert
  Gene/Insert name: miRFP703-eDHFR(69K6)-cRaf
  Species: H. sapiens (human)
  Insert size (bp): 3510
  Entrez Gene: RAF1 (a.k.a. CMD1NN, CRAF, NS5, Raf-1, c-Raf)
Resource information
  A portion of this plasmid was derived from a plasmid made by: Dr. Shinya Tsukiji (Addgene plasmid # 172102)
Terms and licenses: Academic/Nonprofit Terms; Industry Terms: Not Available to Industry
How to cite: pPBbsr2-miRFP703-eDHFR(69K6)-cRaf was a gift from Michiyuki Matsuda (Addgene plasmid # 209921 ; http://n2t.net/addgene:209921 ; RRID:Addgene_209921)
