[The description below was written by a language model from this plasmid's Addgene catalogue record and pLannotate feature annotations shown in this document.]
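Description:
pPBbsr2-miRFP703-eDHFR(69K6)-cRaf is a mammalian expression plasmid of about 10.3 kb built on the pPBbsr2 backbone. It is propagated in E. coli through a high-copy ColE1/pUC-type origin and an ampicillin resistance gene. It also carries an f1 origin and cloning-vector remnants such as lacZα and lacI fragments, lac promoter/operator elements, and T7 and T3 promoters. The backbone name suggests a piggyBac transposon vector, but no transposon terminal repeats appear in the feature table and the record does not describe a transposition function, so this remains an inference.

The payload is a single bicistronic transcription unit driven by a CAG-type promoter, made up of the CMV enhancer, the chicken β-actin promoter and a chimeric β-actin/β-globin intron. The first cistron encodes a three-part fusion. Its N-terminal part is miRFP703, a near-infrared fluorescent protein that needs biliverdin as a cofactor. This is followed by E. coli dihydrofolate reductase, listed in the record as the eDHFR(69K6) variant, and then by human RAF1 (c-Raf), the serine/threonine kinase that links Ras to the MEK/ERK cascade. Downstream, an EMCV IRES drives translation of the bsr blasticidin S deaminase from the same mRNA, so blasticidin selection enriches for cells that express the fusion. A bGH polyadenylation signal terminates the transcript.

The stated purpose is simply mammalian expression of cRaf fused to miRFP703-eDHFR(69K6). eDHFR is widely used as a binding tag for trimethoprim-based ligands, and fusions like this are generally used to control or relocalise the tagged protein chemically while tracking it by fluorescence, although the record does not spell out that application. Part of the plasmid was derived from another deposited construct, and the associated publication concerns EGFR ligand signalling in the collective migration of epithelial cells.
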