Features (pLannotate 1.2.2; 26 found; start..end, strand, type, name):
     30..458     -  rep_origin     f1 ori (sequence partly withheld): f1 bacteriophage origin of replication; arrow indicates direction of (+) strand synthesis
    463..618     -  CDS            lacZα (fragment): LacZα fragment of β-galactosidase; lacZ fragment
    626..644     +  promoter       T7 promoter: promoter for bacteriophage T7 RNA polymerase
   1011..1390    +  enhancer       CMV enhancer: human cytomegalovirus immediate early enhancer
   1392..1669    +  promoter       chicken β-actin promoter: No description available
   1670..2686    +  intron         chimeric intron: chimera between introns from chicken β-actin and rabbit β-globin
   2816..3760    +  CDS            miRFP703: miRFP703 is a basic (constitutively fluorescent) near ir fluorescent protein published in 2016, derived from Rhodopseudomonas palustris. It has low acid sensitivity. It requires the cofactor biliverdin for fluorescence.
   3800..4294    +  CDS            ecDHFR: E. coli dihydrofolate reductase; folA
   4370..6313    +  CDS            RAF1: RAF1_HUMAN - Also known as RAF. Experimental evidence at protein level: Swiss-Prot protein existence level 1. Serine/threonine-protein kinase that acts as a regulatory link between the membrane-associated Ras GTPases and the MAPK/ERK cascade, and this critical regulatory link functions as a switch determining cell fate decisions including proliferation, differentiation, apoptosis, survival and oncogenic transformation. RAF1 activation initiates a mitogen-activated protein kinase (MAPK) cascade that comprises a sequential phosphorylation of the dual-specific MAPK kinases (MAP2K1/MEK1 and MAP2K2
   6324..6349    +  misc_feature   MCS (fragment): multiple cloning site
   6403..6964    +  misc_feature   IRES: internal ribosome entry site (IRES) of the encephalomyocarditis virus (EMCV)
   6973..7392    +  CDS            bsr: BSR_BACCE - Experimental evidence at protein level: Swiss-Prot protein existence level 1. Catalyzes the deamination of the cytosine moiety of the antibiotics blasticidin S, cytomycin and acetylblasticidin S. From Bacillus cereus.
   7441..7665    +  polyA_signal   bGH poly(A) signal: bovine growth hormone polyadenylation signal
   7669..7685    +  promoter       SV40 promoter (fragment): SV40 enhancer and early promoter
   7736..7752    -  protein_bind   lac operator: The lac repressor binds to the lac operator to inhibit transcription in E. coli. This inhibition can be relieved by adding lactose or isopropyl-β-D-thiogalactopyranoside (IPTG). lac repressor encoded by lacI
   7760..7790    -  promoter       lac promoter: promoter for the E. coli lac operon
   7805..7826    -  protein_bind   CAP binding site: CAP binding activates transcription in the presence of cAMP. E. coli catabolite activator protein
   7839..7878    -  CDS            lacI (fragment): lac repressor; lacI; The lac repressor binds to the lac operator to inhibit transcription in E. coli. This inhibition can be relieved by adding lactose or isopropyl-β-D-thiogalactopyranoside (IPTG).
   8163..8181    -  promoter       T3 promoter: promoter for bacteriophage T3 RNA polymerase
   8226..8242    -  protein_bind   lac operator: The lac repressor binds to the lac operator to inhibit transcription in E. coli. This inhibition can be relieved by adding lactose or isopropyl-β-D-thiogalactopyranoside (IPTG). lac repressor encoded by lacI
   8250..8280    -  promoter       lac promoter: promoter for the E. coli lac operon
   8295..8316    -  protein_bind   CAP binding site: CAP binding activates transcription in the presence of cAMP. E. coli catabolite activator protein
   8329..8421    -  CDS            lacI (fragment): lac repressor; lacI; The lac repressor binds to the lac operator to inhibit transcription in E. coli. This inhibition can be relieved by adding lactose or isopropyl-β-D-thiogalactopyranoside (IPTG).
   8604..9192    -  rep_origin     ori: high-copy-number ColE1/pMB1/pBR322/pUC origin of replication
   9363..10223   -  CDS            AmpR: β-lactamase; bla; confers resistance to ampicillin, carbenicillin, and related antibiotics
  10224..10328   -  promoter       AmpR promoter: bla
>Addgene plasmid #209921 | pPBbsr2-miRFP703-eDHFR(69K6)-cRaf | addgene full sequence | sequence record 419674 | Addgene NGS Result
CTAAATTGTAAGCGTTAATATTTTGTTAAAATTCGCGTTAAATTTTTGTTAAATCAGCTCATTTTTTAAC
CAATAGGCCGAAATCGGCAAAATCCCTTATAAATCAAAAGAATAGACCGAGATAGGGT
[37 nt withheld, positions 129-165]
AAAGAACGTGGACTCCAACGTCAAAGG
[49 nt withheld, positions 193-241]
T
[91 nt withheld, positions 243-333]
G
[124 nt withheld, positions 335-458]
CCCATTCGCCATTCAGGCTGCGCAACTGTTGGGAAGGGCGATCGGTGCGGGCCTCTTCGCTATTACGCCA
GCTGGCGAAAGGGGGATGTGCTGCAAGGCGATTAAGTTGGGTAACGCCAGGGTTTTCCCAGTCACGACGT
TGTAAAACGACGGCCAGTGAGCGCGCGTAATACGACTCACTATAGGGCGAATTGGGGCGCGCCATTCTAG
ATTAACCCTAGAAAGATAGTCTGCGTAAAATTGACGCATGCATTCTTGAAATATTGCTCTCTCTTTCTAA
ATAGCGCGAATCCGTCGCTGTGCATTTAGGACATCTCAGTCGCCGCTTGGAGCTCCCGTGAGGCGTGCTT
GTCAATGCGGTAAGTGTCACTGATTTTGAACTATAACGACCGCGTGAGTCAAAATGACGCATGATTATCT
TTTACGTGACTTTTAAGATTTAACTCATACGATAATTATATTGTTATTTCATGTTCTACTTACGTGATAA
CTTATTATATATATATTTTCTTGTTATAGATATCAACTAGAATGCTAGCATGGGCCCATCTCGACATTGA
TTATTGACTAGTTATTAATAGTAATCAATTACGGGGTCATTAGTTCATAGCCCATATATGGAGTTCCGCG
TTACATAACTTACGGTAAATGGCCCGCCTGGCTGACCGCCCAACGACCCCCGCCCATTGACGTCAATAAT
GACGTATGTTCCCATAGTAACGCCAATAGGGACTTTCCATTGACGTCAATGGGTGGAGTATTTACGGTAA
ACTGCCCACTTGGCAGTACATCAAGTGTATCATATGCCAAGTACGCCCCCTATTGACGTCAATGACGGTA
AATGGCCCGCCTGGCATTATGCCCAGTACATGACCTTATGGGACTTTCCTACTTGGCAGTACATCTACGT
ATTAGTCATCGCTATTACCATGGTCGAGGTGAGCCCCACGTTCTGCTTCACTCTCCCCATCTCCCCCCCC
TCCCCACCCCCAATTTTGTATTTATTTATTTTTTAATTATTTTGTGCAGCGATGGGGGGGGGGGGGGGGG
GGGGGCGCGCGCCAGGCGGGGCGGGGCGGGGCGAGGGGCGGGGCGGGGCGAGGCGGAGAGGTGCGGCGGC
AGCCAATCAGAGCGGCGCGCTCCGAAAGTTTCCTTTTATGGCGAGGCGGCGGCGGCGGCGGCCCTATAAA
AAGCGAAGCGCGCGGCGGGCGGGAGTCGCTGCGCGCTGCCTTCGCCCCGTGCCCCGCTCCGCCGCCGCCT
CGCGCCGCCCGCCCCGGCTCTGACTGACCGCGTTACTCCCACAGGTGAGCGGGCGGGACGGCCCTTCTCC
TCCGGGCTGTAATTAGCGCTTGGTTTAATGACGGCTTGTTTCTTTTCTGTGGCTGCGTGAAAGCCTTGAG
GGGCTCCGGGAGGGCCCTTTGTGCGGGGGGAGCGGCTCGGGGGGTGCGTGCGTGTGTGTGTGCGTGGGGA
GCGCCGCGTGCGGCTCCGCGCTGCCCGGCGGCTGTGAGCGCTGCGGGCGCGGCGCGGGGCTTTGTGCGCT
CCGCAGTGTGCGCGAGGGGAGCGCGGCCGGGGGCGGTGCCCCGCGGTGCGGGGGGGGCTGCGAGGGGAAC
AAAGGCTGCGTGCGGGGTGTGTGCGTGGGGGGGTGAGCAGGGGGTGTGGGCGCGTCGGTCGGGCTGCAAC
CCCCCCTGCACCCCCCTCCCCGAGTTGCTGAGCACGGCCCGGCTTCGGGTGCGGGGCTCCGTACGGGGCG
TGGCGCGGGGCTCGCCGTGCCGGGCGGGGGGTGGCGGCAGGTGGGGGTGCCGGGCGGGGCGGGGCCGCCT
CGGGCCGGGGAGGGCTCGGGGGAGGGGCGCGGCGGCCCCCGGAGCGCCGGCGGCTGTCGAGGCGCGGCGA
GCCGCAGCCATTGCCTTTTATGGTAATCGTGCGAGAGGGCGCAGGGACTTCCTTTGTCCCAAATCTGTGC
GGAGCCGAAATCTGGGAGGCGCCGCCGCACCCCCTCTAGCGGGCGCGGGGCGAAGCGGTGCGGCGCCGGC
AGGAAGGAAATGGGCGGGGAGGGCCTTCGTGCGTCGCCGCGCCGCCGTCCCCTTCTCCCTCTCCAGCCTC
GGGGCTGTCCGCGGGGGGACGGCTGCCTTCGGGGGGGACGGGGCAGGGCGGGGTTCGGCTTCTGGCGTGT
GACCGGCGGCTCTAGAGCCTCTGCTAACCATGTTCATGCCTTCTTCTTTTTCCTACAGCTCCTGGGCAAC
GTGCTGGTTATTGTGCTGTCTCATCATTTTGGCAAAGAATTGGGATCCGAATTCCTCGAGGGCGGCCGCT
CTAGAGTCGACGGGCCGCGGTAACAATTGTTAACACCGGTCGCCACCATGGTAGCAGGTCATGCCTCTGG
CAGCCCCGCATTCGGGACCGCCTCTCATTCGAATTGCGAACATGAAGAGATCCACCTCGCCGGCTCGATC
CAGCCGCATGGCGCGCTTCTGGTCGTCAGCGAACATGATCATCGCGTCATCCAGGCCAGCGCCAACGCCG
CGGAATTTCTGAATCTCGGAAGCGTACTCGGCGTTCCGCTCGCCGAGATCGACGGCGATCTGTTGATCAA
GATCCTGCCGCATCTCGATCCCACCGCCGAAGGCATGCCGGTCGCGGTGCGCTGCCGGATCGGCAATCCC
TCTACGGAGTACTGCGGTCTGATGCATCGGCCTCCGGAAGGCGGGCTGATCATCGAACTCGAACGTGCCG
GCCCGTCGATCGATCTGTCAGGCACGCTGGCGCCGGCGCTGGAGCGGATCCGCACGGCGGGTTCACTGCG
CGCGCTGTGCGATGACACCGTGCTGCTGTTTCAGCAGTGCACCGGCTACGACCGGGTGATGGTGTATCGT
TTCGATGAGCAAGGCCACGGCCTGGTATTCTCCGAGTGCCATGTGCCTGGGCTCGAATCCTATTTCGGCA
ACCGCTATCCGTCGTCGCTGGTCCCGCAGATGGCGCGGCAGCTGTACGTGCGGCAGCGCGTCCGCGTGCT
GGTCGACGTCACCTATCAGCCGGTGCCGCTGGAGCCGCGGCTGTCGCCGCTGACCGGGCGCGATCTCGAC
ATGTCGGGCTGCTTCCTGCGCTCGATGTCGCCGATCCATCTGCAGTTCCTGAAGGACATGGGCGTGCGCG
CCACCCTGGCGGTGTCGCTGGTGGTCGGCGGCAAGCTGTGGGGCCTGGTTGTCTGTCACCATTATCTGCC
GCGCTTCATCCGTTTCGAGCTGCGGGCGATCTGCAAACGGCTCGCCGAAAGGATCGCGACGCGGATCACC
GCGCTTGAGAGCCTGTACAAGTCTGGGTCCGCAGCCAGTAGCGCCGGAAGTATGATCAGTCTGATTGCGG
CGTTAGCGGTAGATCGCGTTATCGGCATGGAAAACGCCATGCCGTGGAACCTGCCTGCCGATCTCGCCTG
GTTTAAACGCAACACCTTAAATAAACCCGTGATTATGGGCCGCCATACCTGGGAATCAATCGGTCGTCCG
TTGCCAGGACGCAAAAATATTATCCTCAGCAGTCAACCGGGTACGGACAAAAAAAAGAAAAAGAAAGATC
GCGTAACGTGGGTGAAGTCGGTGGATGAAGCCATCGCGGCGTGTGGTGACGTACCAGAAATCATGGTGAT
TGGCGGCGGTCGCGTTTATGAACAGTTCTTGCCAAAAGCGCAAAAACTGTATCTGACGCATATCGACGCA
GAAGTGGAAGGCGACACCCATTTCCCGGATTACGAGCCGGATGACTGGGAATCGGTATTCAGCGAATTCC
ACGATGCTGATGCGCAGAACTCTCACAGCTATTGCTTTGAGATTCTGGAGCGGCGGAGTGCTGGTGGTAG
TGCTGGTGGTAGTGCTGGTGGTAGTGCTGGTGGTAGTGCTGGTGGTCCTCGAAGCCTCGAGATGGAGCAC
ATACAGGGAGCTTGGAAGACGATCAGCAATGGTTTTGGATTCAAAGATGCCGTGTTTGATGGCTCCAGCT
GCATCTCTCCTACAATAGTTCAGCAGTTTGGCTATCAGCGCCGGGCATCAGATGATGGCAAACTCACAGA
TCCTTCTAAGACAAGCAACACTATCCGTGTTTTCTTGCCGAACAAGCAAAGAACAGTGGTCAATGTGCGA
AATGGAATGAGCTTGCATGACTGCCTTATGAAAGCACTCAAGGTGAGGGGCCTGCAACCAGAGTGCTGTG
CAGTGTTCAGACTTCTCCACGAACACAAAGGTAAAAAAGCACGCTTAGATTGGAATACTGATGCTGCGTC
TTTGATTGGAGAAGAACTTCAAGTAGATTTCCTGGATCATGTTCCCCTCACAACACACAACTTTGCTCGG
AAGACGTTCCTGAAGCTTGCCTTCTGTGACATCTGTCAGAAATTCCTGCTCAATGGATTTCGATGTCAGA
CTTGTGGCTACAAATTTCATGAGCACTGTAGCACCAAAGTACCTACTATGTGTGTGGACTGGAGTAACAT
CAGACAACTCTTATTGTTTCCAAATTCCACTATTGGTGATAGTGGAGTCCCAGCACTACCTTCTTTGACT
ATGCGTCGTATGCGAGAGTCTGTTTCCAGGATGCCTGTTAGTTCTCAGCACAGATATTCTACACCTCACG
CCTTCACCTTTAACACCTCCAGTCCCTCATCTGAAGGTTCCCTCTCCCAGAGGCAGAGGTCGACATCCAC
ACCTAATGTCCACATGGTCAGCACCACCCTGCCTGTGGACAGCAGGATGATTGAGGATGCAATTCGAAGT
CACAGCGAATCAGCCTCACCTTCAGCCCTGTCCAGTAGCCCCAACAATCTGAGCCCAACAGGCTGGTCAC
AGCCGAAAACCCCCGTGCCAGCACAAAGAGAGCGGGCACCAGTATCTGGGACCCAGGAGAAAAACAAAAT
TAGGCCTCGTGGACAGAGAGATTCAAGCTATTATTGGGAAATAGAAGCCAGTGAAGTGATGCTGTCCACT
CGGATTGGGTCAGGCTCTTTTGGAACTGTTTATAAGGGTAAATGGCACGGAGATGTTGCAGTAAAGATCC
TAAAGGTTGTCGACCCAACCCCAGAGCAATTCCAGGCCTTCAGGAATGAGGTGGCTGTTCTGCGCAAAAC
ACGGCATGTGAACATTCTGCTTTTCATGGGGTACATGACAAAGGACAACCTGGCAATTGTGACCCAGTGG
TGCGAGGGCAGCAGCCTCTACAAACACCTGCATGTCCAGGAGACCAAGTTTCAGATGTTCCAGCTAATTG
ACATTGCCCGGCAGACGGCTCAGGGAATGGACTATTTGCATGCAAAGAACATCATCCATAGAGACATGAA
ATCCAACAATATATTTCTCCATGAAGGCTTAACAGTGAAAATTGGAGATTTTGGTTTGGCAACAGTAAAG
TCACGCTGGAGTGGTTCTCAGCAGGTTGAACAACCTACTGGCTCTGTCCTCTGGATGGCCCCAGAGGTGA
TCCGAATGCAGGATAACAACCCATTCAGTTTCCAGTCGGATGTCTACTCCTATGGCATCGTATTGTATGA
ACTGATGACGGGGGAGCTTCCTTATTCTCACATCAACAACCGAGATCAGATCATCTTCATGGTGGGCCGA
GGATATGCCTCCCCAGATCTTAGTAAGCTATATAAGAACTGCCCCAAAGCAATGAAGAGGCTGGTAGCTG
ACTGTGTGAAGAAAGTAAAGGAAGAGAGGCCTCTTTTTCCCCAGATCCTGTCTTCCATTGAGCTGCTCCA
ACACTCTCTACCGAAGATCAACCGGAGCGCTTCCGAGCCATCCTTGCATCGGGCAGCCCACACTGAGGAT
ATCAATGCTTGCACGCTGACCACGTCCCCGAGGCTGCCTGTCTTCTGCGGCCGCTAGTCGACGGTACCGC
GGGCCCGGGATAAGTCAACTAACTTAAGCTAGCAACGGTTTCCCTCTAGCGGGATCAATTCCGCCCCCCC
CCCCTAACGTTACTGGCCGAAGCCGCTTGGAATAAGGCCGGTGTGCGTTTGTCTATATGTTATTTTCCAC
CATATTGCCGTCTTTTGGCAATGTGAGGGCCCGGAAACCTGGCCCTGTCTTCTTGACGAGCATTCCTAGG
GGTCTTTCCCCTCTCGCCAAAGGAATGCAAGGTCTGTTGAATGTCGTGAAGGAAGCAGTTCCTCTGGAAG
CTTCTTGAAGACAAACAACGTCTGTAGCGACCCTTTGCAGGCAGCGGAACCCCCCACCTGGCGACAGGTG
CCTCTGCGGCCAAAAGCCACGTGTATAAGATACACCTGCAAAGGCGGCACAACCCCAGTGCCACGTTGTG
AGTTGGATAGTTGTGGAAAGAGTCAAATGGCTCTCCTCAAGCGTATTCAACAAGGGGCTGAAGGATGCCC
AGAAGGTACCCCATTGTATGGGATCTGATCTGGGGCCTCGGTGCACATGCTTTACATGTGTTTAGTCGAG
GTTAAAAAAACGTCTAGGCCCCCCGAACCACGGGGACGTGGTTTTCCTTTGAAAAACACGATAATACCAT
GGTCATGAAAACATTTAACATTTCTCAACAAGATCTAGAATTAGTAGAAGTAGCGACAGAGAAGATTACA
ATGCTTTATGAGGATAATAAACATCATGTGGGAGCGGCAATTCGTACGAAAACAGGAGAAATCATTTCGG
CAGTACATATTGAAGCGTATATAGGACGAGTAACTGTTTGTGCAGAAGCCATTGCGATTGGTAGTGCAGT
TTCGAATGGACAAAAGGATTTTGACACGATTGTAGCTGTTAGACACCCTTATTCTGACGAAGTAGATAGA
AGTATTCGAGTGGTAAGTCCTTGTGGTATGTGTAGGGAGTTGATTTCAGACTATGCACCAGATTGTTTTG
TGTTAATAGAAATGAATGGCAAGTTAGTCAAAACTACGATTGAAGAACTCATTCCACTCAAATATACCCG
AAATTAAAAGTCGAGATGCATCGATGATCTAGAGCTCGCTGATCAGCCTCGACTGTGCCTTCTAGTTGCC
AGCCATCTGTTGTTTGCCCCTCCCCCGTGCCTTCCTTGACCCTGGAAGGTGCCACTCCCACTGTCCTTTC
CTAATAAAATGAGGAAATTGCATCGCATTGTCTGAGTAGGTGTCATTCTATTCTGGGGGGTGGGGTGGGG
CAGGACAGCAAGGGGGAGGATTGGGAAGACAATAGCAGGCATGCTGGGGATGCGGTGGGCTCTATGGCTT
CTGAGGCGGAAAGAACCTGCAGCCCAAGCTTGGCGTAATCATGGTCATAGCTGTTTCCTGTGTGAAATTG
TTATCCGCTCACAATTCCACACAACATACGAGCCGGAAGCATAAAGTGTAAAGCCTGGGGTGCCTAATGA
GTGAGCTAACTCACATTAATTGCGTTGCGCTCACTGCCCGCTTTCCAGTCGGGAAACCTGTCGTGCCAGC
GGATCTTAAAAGTTTTGTTACTTTATAGAAGAAATTTTGAGTTTTTGTTTTTTTTTAATAAATAAATAAA
CATAAATAAATTGTTTGTTGAATTTATTATTAGTATGTAAGTGTAAATATAATAAAACTTAATATCTATT
CAAATTAATAAATAAACCTCGATATACAGACCGATAAAACACATGCGTCAATTTTACGCATGATTATCTT
TAACGTACGTCACAATATGATTATCTTTCTAGGGTTAATCTAGTATACGCGTTTAATTAATCCAGCTTTT
GTTCCCTTTAGTGAGGGTTAATTGCGCGCTTGGCGTAATCATGGTCATAGCTGTTTCCTGTGTGAAATTG
TTATCCGCTCACAATTCCACACAACATACGAGCCGGAAGCATAAAGTGTAAAGCCTGGGGTGCCTAATGA
GTGAGCTAACTCACATTAATTGCGTTGCGCTCACTGCCCGCTTTCCAGTCGGGAAACCTGTCGTGCCAGC
TGCATTAATGAATCGGCCAACGCGCGGGGAGAGGCGGTTTGCGTATTGGGCGCTCTTCCGCTTCCTCGCT
CACTGACTCGCTGCGCTCGGTCGTTCGGCTGCGGCGAGCGGTATCAGCTCACTCAAAGGCGGTAATACGG
TTATCCACAGAATCAGGGGATAACGCAGGAAAGAACATGTGAGCAAAAGGCCAGCAAAAGGCCAGGAACC
GTAAAAAGGCCGCGTTGCTGGCGTTTTTCCATAGGCTCCGCCCCCCTGACGAGCATCACAAAAATCGACG
CTCAAGTCAGAGGTGGCGAAACCCGACAGGACTATAAAGATACCAGGCGTTTCCCCCTGGAAGCTCCCTC
GTGCGCTCTCCTGTTCCGACCCTGCCGCTTACCGGATACCTGTCCGCCTTTCTCCCTTCGGGAAGCGTGG
CGCTTTCTCATAGCTCACGCTGTAGGTATCTCAGTTCGGTGTAGGTCGTTCGCTCCAAGCTGGGCTGTGT
GCACGAACCCCCCGTTCAGCCCGACCGCTGCGCCTTATCCGGTAACTATCGTCTTGAGTCCAACCCGGTA
AGACACGACTTATCGCCACTGGCAGCAGCCACTGGTAACAGGATTAGCAGAGCGAGGTATGTAGGCGGTG
CTACAGAGTTCTTGAAGTGGTGGCCTAACTACGGCTACACTAGAAGAACAGTATTTGGTATCTGCGCTCT
GCTGAAGCCAGTTACCTTCGGAAAAAGAGTTGGTAGCTCTTGATCCGGCAAACAAACCACCGCTGGTAGC
GGTGGTTTTTTTGTTTGCAAGCAGCAGATTACGCGCAGAAAAAAAGGATCTCAAGAAGATCCTTTGATCT
TTTCTACGGGGTCTGACGCTCAGTGGAACGAAAACTCACGTTAAGGGATTTTGGTCATGAGATTATCAAA
AAGGATCTTCACCTAGATCCTTTTAAATTAAAAATGAAGTTTTAAATCAATCTAAAGTATATATGAGTAA
ACTTGGTCTGACAGTTACCAATGCTTAATCAGTGAGGCACCTATCTCAGCGATCTGTCTATTTCGTTCAT
CCATAGTTGCCTGACTCCCCGTCGTGTAGATAACTACGATACGGGAGGGCTTACCATCTGGCCCCAGTGC
TGCAATGATACCGCGAGACCCACGCTCACCGGCTCCAGATTTATCAGCAATAAACCAGCCAGCCGGAAGG
GCCGAGCGCAGAAGTGGTCCTGCAACTTTATCCGCCTCCATCCAGTCTATTAATTGTTGCCGGGAAGCTA
GAGTAAGTAGTTCGCCAGTTAATAGTTTGCGCAACGTTGTTGCCATTGCTACAGGCATCGTGGTGTCACG
CTCGTCGTTTGGTATGGCTTCATTCAGCTCCGGTTCCCAACGATCAAGGCGAGTTACATGATCCCCCATG
TTGTGCAAAAAAGCGGTTAGCTCCTTCGGTCCTCCGATCGTTGTCAGAAGTAAGTTGGCCGCAGTGTTAT
CACTCATGGTTATGGCAGCACTGCATAATTCTCTTACTGTCATGCCATCCGTAAGATGCTTTTCTGTGAC
TGGTGAGTACTCAACCAAGTCATTCTGAGAATAGTGTATGCGGCGACCGAGTTGCTCTTGCCCGGCGTCA
ATACGGGATAATACCGCGCCACATAGCAGAACTTTAAAAGTGCTCATCATTGGAAAACGTTCTTCGGGGC
GAAAACTCTCAAGGATCTTACCGCTGTTGAGATCCAGTTCGATGTAACCCACTCGTGCACCCAACTGATC
TTCAGCATCTTTTACTTTCACCAGCGTTTCTGGGTGAGCAAAAACAGGAAGGCAAAATGCCGCAAAAAAG
GGAATAAGGGCGACACGGAAATGTTGAATACTCATACTCTTCCTTTTTCAATATTATTGAAGCATTTATC
AGGGTTATTGTCTCATGAGCGGATACATATTTGAATGTATTTAGAAAAATAAACAAATAGGGGTTCCGCG
CACATTTCCCCGAAAAGTGCCAC
